Addgene plasmid #191015: pAf-CRISPR-yA
Purpose: CRISPR vector based on Aspergillus flavus U6 promoter and terminator for targeting the yA gene, which contains AMA1(the HindIII-PstI fragment) and ptrA selection marker.
Depositing lab: Perng-Kuang Chang. Depositing organization: USDA ARS New Orleans, Southern Regional Research Center. Publication: A Simple CRISPR/Cas9 System for Efficiently Targeting Genes of Aspergillus Section Flavi Species, Aspergillus nidulans, Aspergillus fumigatus, Aspergillus terreus, and Aspergillus niger. Chang PK. Microbiol Spectr. 2023 Feb 14;11(1):e0464822. doi: 10.1128/spectrum.04648-22. Epub 2023 Jan 18. PubMed 36651760.
Backbone
  Vector backbone: pPTRII
  Backbone manufacturer: TaKaRa
  Backbone size w/o insert (bp): 10031
  Total vector size (bp): 13436
  Modifications to backbone: Removal of the PstI fragment of pPTRII (AMA1), expression of cas9 using Aspergillus nidulans gpdA promoter and trpC terminator, expression of sgRNA using Aspergillus flavus U6 promoter and terminator.
  Vector type: CRISPR
Growth in bacteria
  Bacterial resistance: Ampicillin, 100 μg/mL
  Growth temperature: 37°C
  Growth strain: DH5alpha
  Copy number: High Copy
Gene/Insert
  Gene/Insert name: yA
  gRNA/shRNA sequence: TTAGTGAGAATCATTTGGCG
  Species: Aspergillus flavus
  Promoter: Aspergillus flavus U6
  Cloning method: Restriction Enzyme; 5′ cloning site PstI (unknown if destroyed); 3′ cloning site KpnI (unknown if destroyed)
  Sequencing primers: 5′ ATACTGCAGTTCTCTTTAGAATTCAACTGTGGGT; 3′ TATGGTACCACATATTTAAAAAAAGTCTCCTGCC
Terms and licenses: Academic/Nonprofit Terms; Industry Terms: Not Available to Industry
How to cite: pAf-CRISPR-yA was a gift from Perng-Kuang Chang (Addgene plasmid # 191015 ; http://n2t.net/addgene:191015 ; RRID:Addgene_191015)
