[The description below was written by a language model from this plasmid's Addgene catalogue record and pLannotate feature annotations shown in this document.]
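Description:
pAf-CRISPR-yA is a 13.4 kb single-plasmid CRISPR/Cas9 vector for genome editing in Aspergillus species, built on the commercial Aspergillus–E. coli shuttle vector pPTRII. In E. coli it is maintained as a high-copy plasmid through a ColE1/pUC-type origin and selected with ampicillin via the β-lactamase gene. Remnants of the lac promoter/operator region and a partial M13 origin are carried over from the backbone. In the fungal host, a truncated AMA1 sequence (the HindIII–PstI fragment, left after removal of a PstI fragment from pPTRII) supports autonomous, non-integrating replication. The Aspergillus oryzae ptrA gene provides dominant selection by pyrithiamine resistance, so no auxotrophic recipient strain is needed.

The editing payload consists of two expression units. Streptococcus pyogenes cas9 is driven by the Aspergillus nidulans gpdA promoter, annotated together with the gpdA intron, and is terminated by the A. nidulans trpC terminator. The single guide RNA, comprising a 20-nt spacer directed against the Aspergillus flavus yA gene fused to the standard S. pyogenes gRNA scaffold, is transcribed from the A. flavus U6 promoter and ended by the matching U6 terminator. This cassette was cloned between PstI and KpnI sites and lies in the opposite orientation to cas9. The U6 elements themselves are not picked up in the automated feature table, but they are described in the catalogue entry.

According to the record, the plasmid belongs to a simple CRISPR/Cas9 system developed for efficient gene targeting in section Flavi species and other aspergilli. This version targets yA, while the record does not state the function of yA or the expected phenotype of its disruption.
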