Features (pLannotate 1.2.2; 14 found; start..end, strand, type, name):
    909..1497    +  rep_origin     ori: high-copy-number ColE1/pMB1/pBR322/pUC origin of replication
   1680..1772    +  CDS            lacI (fragment): lac repressor; lacI; The lac repressor binds to the lac operator to inhibit transcription in E. coli. This inhibition can be relieved by adding lactose or isopropyl-β-D-thiogalactopyranoside (IPTG).
   1785..1806    +  protein_bind   CAP binding site: CAP binding activates transcription in the presence of cAMP. E. coli catabolite activator protein
   1821..1851    +  promoter       lac promoter: promoter for the E. coli lac operon
   1855..1877    +  protein_bind   lac operator (fragment): The lac repressor binds to the lac operator to inhibit transcription in E. coli. This inhibition can be relieved by adding lactose or isopropyl-β-D-thiogalactopyranoside (IPTG). lac repressor encoded by lacI
   1917..2971    +  promoter       gpdA promoter (fragment): gpdA; promoter from the Aspergillus nidulans glyceraldehyde-3-phosphate dehydrogenase gene (Punt et al., 1990)
   3020..3135    +  intron         gpdA intron: gpdA; intron from the Aspergillus nidulans glyceraldehyde-3-phosphate dehydrogenase gene (Punt et al., 1990)
   3207..7310    +  CDS            cas9: CAS9_STRP1 - Also known as csn1 From Streptococcus pyogenes serotype M1.
   7366..7626    +  terminator     trpC terminator (fragment): trpC; transcription terminator from the Aspergillus nidulans trpC gene (Punt et al., 1987)
   7751..7826    -  misc_RNA       gRNA scaffold: guide RNA scaffold for the Streptococcus pyogenes CRISPR/Cas9 system
   8347..10979   +  rep_origin     AMA1 (fragment): replication origin from Aspergillus nidulans (Aleksenko and Clutterbuck, 1996)
  10981..11290   +  rep_origin     M13 ori (fragment) (sequence partly withheld): M13 bacteriophage origin of replication; arrow indicates direction of (+) strand synthesis
  11289..13296   -  gene           ptrA: pyrithiamine resistance gene of Aspergillus oryzae (Kubodera et al., 2000) useful as a dominant selectable marker in Aspergillus
  13314..738     +  CDS            AmpR (across the origin): β-lactamase; bla; confers resistance to ampicillin, carbenicillin, and related antibiotics
>Addgene plasmid #191015 | pAf-CRISPR-yA | addgene full sequence | sequence record 382132 | Addgene NGS Result
GTGGGTTACATCGAACTGGATCTCAACAGCGGTAAGATCCTTGAGAGTTTTCGCCCCGAAGAACGTTTTC
CAATGATGAGCACTTTTAAAGTTCTGCTATGTGGCGCGGTATTATCCCGTATTGACGCCGGGCAAGAGCA
ACTCGGTCGCCGCATACACTATTCTCAGAATGACTTGGTTGAGTACTCACCAGTCACAGAAAAGCATCTT
ACGGATGGCATGACAGTAAGAGAATTATGCAGTGCTGCCATAACCATGAGTGATAACACTGCGGCCAACT
TACTTCTGACAACGATCGGAGGACCGAAGGAGCTAACCGCTTTTTTGCACAACATGGGGGATCATGTAAC
TCGCCTTGATCGTTGGGAACCGGAGCTGAATGAAGCCATACCAAACGACGAGCGTGACACCACGATGCCT
GTAGCAATGGCAACAACGTTGCGCAAACTATTAACTGGCGAACTACTTACTCTAGCTTCCCGGCAACAAT
TAATAGACTGGATGGAGGCGGATAAAGTTGCAGGACCACTTCTGCGCTCGGCCCTTCCGGCTGGCTGGTT
TATTGCTGATAAATCTGGAGCCGGTGAGCGTGGGTCTCGCGGTATCATTGCAGCACTGGGGCCAGATGGT
AAGCCCTCCCGTATCGTAGTTATCTACACGACGGGGAGTCAGGCAACTATGGATGAACGAAATAGACAGA
TCGCTGAGATAGGTGCCTCACTGATTAAGCATTGGTAACTGTCAGACCAAGTTTACTCATATATACTTTA
GATTGATTTAAAACTTCATTTTTAATTTAAAAGGATCTAGGTGAAGATCCTTTTTGATAATCTCATGACC
AAAATCCCTTAACGTGAGTTTTCGTTCCACTGAGCGTCAGACCCCGTAGAAAAGATCAAAGGATCTTCTT
GAGATCCTTTTTTTCTGCGCGTAATCTGCTGCTTGCAAACAAAAAAACCACCGCTACCAGCGGTGGTTTG
TTTGCCGGATCAAGAGCTACCAACTCTTTTTCCGAAGGTAACTGGCTTCAGCAGAGCGCAGATACCAAAT
ACTGTTCTTCTAGTGTAGCCGTAGTTAGGCCACCACTTCAAGAACTCTGTAGCACCGCCTACATACCTCG
CTCTGCTAATCCTGTTACCAGTGGCTGCTGCCAGTGGCGATAAGTCGTGTCTTACCGGGTTGGACTCAAG
ACGATAGTTACCGGATAAGGCGCAGCGGTCGGGCTGAACGGGGGGTTCGTGCACACAGCCCAGCTTGGAG
CGAACGACCTACACCGAACTGAGATACCTACAGCGTGAGCTATGAGAAAGCGCCACGCTTCCCGAAGGGA
GAAAGGCGGACAGGTATCCGGTAAGCGGCAGGGTCGGAACAGGAGAGCGCACGAGGGAGCTTCCAGGGGG
AAACGCCTGGTATCTTTATAGTCCTGTCGGGTTTCGCCACCTCTGACTTGAGCGTCGATTTTTGTGATGC
TCGTCAGGGGGGCGGAGCCTATGGAAAAACGCCAGCAACGCGGCCTTTTTACGGTTCCTGGCCTTTTGCT
GGCCTTTTGCTCACATGTTCTTTCCTGCGTTATCCCCTGATTCTGTGGATAACCGTATTACCGCCTTTGA
GTGAGCTGATACCGCTCGCCGCAGCCGAACGACCGAGCGCAGCGAGTCAGTGAGCGAGGAAGCGGAAGAG
CGCCCAATACGCAAACCGCCTCTCCCCGCGCGTTGGCCGATTCATTAATGCAGCTGGCACGACAGGTTTC
CCGACTGGAAAGCGGGCAGTGAGCGCAACGCAATTAATGTGAGTTAGCTCACTCATTAGGCACCCCAGGC
TTTACACTTTATGCTTCCGGCTCGTATGTTGTGTGGAATTGTGAGCGGATAACAATTTCACACAGGAAAC
AGCTATGACCATGATTACGCCAAGCTTCGAGTACCATTTAATTCTATTTGTGTTTGATCGAGACCTAATA
CAGCCCCTACAACGACCATCAAAGTCGTATAGCTACCAGTGAGGAAGTGGACTCAAATCGACTTCAGCAA
CATCTCCTGGATAAACTTTAAGCCTAAACTATACAGAATAAGATGGTGGAGAGCTTATACCGAGCTCCCA
AATCTGTCCAGATCATGGTTGACCGGTGCCTGGATCTTCCTATAGAATCATCCTTATTCGTTGACCTAGC
TGATTCTGGAGTGACCCAGAGGGTCATGACTTGAGCCTAAAATCCGCCGCCTCCACCATTTGTAGAAAAA
TGTGACGAACTCGTGAGCTCTGTACAGTGACCGGTGACTCTTTCTGGCATGCGGAGAGACGGACGGACGC
AGAGAGAAGGGCTGAGTAATAAGCGCCACTGCGCCAGACAGCTCTGGCGGCTCTGAGGTGCAGTGGATGA
TTATTAATCCGGGACCGGCCGCCCCTCCGCCCCGAAGTGGAAAGGCTGGTGTGCCCCTCGTTGACCAAGA
ATCTATTGCATCATCGGAGAATATGGAGCTTCATCGAATCACCGGCAGTAAGCGAAGGAGAATGTGAAGC
CAGGGGTGTATAGCCGTCGGCGAAATAGCATGCCATTAACCTAGGTACAGAAGTCCAATTGCTTCCGATC
TGGTAAAAGATTCACGAGATAGTACCTTCTCCGAAGTAGGTAGAGCGAGTACCCGGCGCGTAAGCTCCCT
AATTGGCCCATCCGGCATCTGTAGGGCGTCCAAATATCGTGCCTCTCCTGCTTTGCCCGGTGTATGAAAC
CGGAAAGGCCGCTCAGGAGCTGGCCAGCGGCGCAGACCGGGAACACAAGCTGGCAGTCGACCCATCCGGT
GCTCTGCACTCGACCTGCTGAGGTCCCTCAGTCCCTGGTAGGCAGCTTTGCCCCGTCTGTCCGCCCGGTG
TGTCGGCGGGGTTGACAAGGTCGTTGCGTCAGTCCAACATTTGTTGCCATATTTTCCTGCTCTCCCCACC
AGCTGCTCTTTTCTTTTCTCTTTCTTTTCCCATCTTCAGTATATTCATCTTCCCATCCAAGAACCTTTAT
TTCCCCTAAGTAAGTACTTTGCTACATCCATACTCCATCCTTCCCATCCCTTATTCCTTTGAACCTTTCA
GTTCGAGCTTTCCCACTTCATCGCAGCTTGACTAACAGCTACCCCGCTTGAGCAGGCGGCCGCATGATCA
TGGCCCCAAAGAAGAAGCGGAAGGTCGGTATCCACGGAGTCCCAGCAGCCGGCCGCATGGACAAGAAGTA
CTCCATCGGTCTCGACATCGGCACCAACTCCGTCGGTTGGGCCGTCATCACCGACGAGTACAAGGTCCCC
TCCAAGAAGTTCAAGGTCCTCGGTAACACCGACCGTCACTCCATCAAGAAGAACCTCATCGGTGCCCTCC
TCTTCGACTCCGGTGAGACCGCCGAGGCCACCCGTCTCAAGCGTACCGCCCGTCGTCGTTACACCCGTCG
TAAGAACCGTATCTGCTACCTCCAGGAGATCTTCTCCAACGAGATGGCTAAGGTCGATGACTCCTTCTTC
CACCGTCTCGAGGAGTCCTTCCTCGTCGAGGAGGATAAGAAGCACGAGCGTCACCCCATCTTCGGTAACA
TCGTCGACGAGGTCGCCTACCACGAGAAGTACCCCACCATCTACCACCTCCGTAAGAAGCTGGTCGACTC
TACTGATAAGGCTGACCTTCGTCTCATCTACCTCGCCCTCGCCCACATGATCAAGTTCCGTGGTCACTTC
CTCATCGAGGGTGACCTCAACCCTGACAACTCCGATGTCGACAAGCTCTTCATCCAGCTCGTTCAGACTT
ACAACCAGCTCTTCGAAGAGAACCCCATCAACGCTTCCGGTGTTGACGCCAAGGCCATCCTCTCCGCTCG
TCTCTCCAAGTCCCGTCGTCTCGAGAACCTCATCGCTCAGCTCCCTGGTGAGAAGAAGAACGGTCTCTTC
GGTAACCTTATCGCCCTCTCTCTCGGTCTCACCCCCAACTTCAAGTCCAACTTCGACCTCGCCGAGGATG
CCAAACTCCAGCTCTCCAAGGACACCTACGATGACGATCTCGACAACCTCCTCGCCCAGATCGGTGACCA
GTACGCTGACCTCTTCCTTGCCGCTAAGAACCTCTCCGACGCCATCCTCCTCTCCGATATCCTCCGTGTC
AACACCGAGATCACCAAGGCTCCCCTCTCCGCTTCTATGATCAAGCGTTACGATGAGCACCACCAGGACC
TCACTCTTCTCAAGGCCCTTGTCCGTCAGCAGCTCCCTGAGAAGTACAAGGAGATCTTCTTCGATCAGTC
CAAGAACGGTTACGCCGGTTACATCGACGGCGGTGCTTCCCAGGAGGAGTTCTACAAGTTCATCAAGCCC
ATCCTCGAGAAGATGGACGGCACCGAGGAGCTCCTCGTCAAGCTCAACCGTGAGGATCTCCTCCGTAAGC
AGCGTACTTTCGACAACGGTTCCATCCCCCACCAGATCCACCTTGGCGAACTCCACGCTATCCTCCGTCG
TCAGGAGGACTTCTACCCCTTCCTCAAGGACAACCGTGAGAAGATCGAGAAGATCCTCACCTTCCGTATC
CCCTACTACGTTGGCCCCCTCGCCCGTGGTAACTCCCGTTTCGCCTGGATGACTCGTAAGTCCGAAGAGA
CCATCACTCCCTGGAACTTCGAGGAAGTCGTCGATAAGGGTGCCTCTGCCCAGTCCTTCATCGAGCGTAT
GACTAACTTCGACAAGAACCTCCCTAACGAGAAGGTCCTTCCTAAGCACTCTCTCCTTTACGAGTACTTC
ACTGTTTACAACGAGCTCACCAAGGTCAAGTACGTCACCGAAGGTATGCGTAAGCCCGCCTTCCTCTCTG
GTGAGCAGAAGAAGGCTATCGTCGACCTCCTCTTCAAGACCAACCGTAAGGTTACCGTCAAGCAGCTCAA
GGAAGACTACTTCAAGAAGATCGAGTGCTTCGACTCCGTTGAGATCTCCGGTGTCGAGGATCGTTTCAAC
GCTTCCCTCGGCACCTACCACGATCTCCTCAAGATCATCAAGGACAAGGACTTCCTCGACAACGAGGAGA
ACGAGGACATCCTTGAGGACATCGTCCTCACCCTTACCCTCTTCGAGGATCGTGAGATGATCGAAGAACG
TCTCAAGACTTACGCTCACCTCTTCGACGACAAGGTCATGAAGCAGCTCAAGCGTCGTCGTTACACTGGT
TGGGGCCGTCTCTCCCGTAAGCTGATCAACGGCATCCGTGACAAGCAGTCTGGTAAGACTATCCTCGACT
TCCTTAAGTCCGATGGTTTCGCCAACCGTAACTTCATGCAGCTCATCCACGACGACTCTCTCACCTTCAA
GGAGGACATCCAGAAGGCTCAGGTTTCCGGTCAGGGTGACTCCCTTCACGAGCACATCGCTAACCTCGCC
GGTTCCCCCGCTATCAAGAAGGGTATCCTCCAGACCGTTAAGGTCGTCGATGAGCTCGTCAAGGTTATGG
GTCGTCACAAGCCCGAGAACATCGTTATCGAGATGGCCCGTGAGAACCAGACTACCCAGAAGGGTCAGAA
GAACTCTCGTGAACGTATGAAGCGTATCGAGGAGGGTATCAAGGAACTCGGCTCCCAGATCCTTAAGGAG
CACCCCGTCGAGAACACCCAGCTTCAGAACGAGAAGCTCTACCTCTACTACCTCCAGAACGGCCGTGACA
TGTACGTTGATCAGGAGCTCGACATCAACCGTCTCTCCGACTACGACGTCGATCACATCGTCCCCCAGTC
CTTCCTCAAGGATGACTCTATCGACAACAAGGTCCTCACCCGTTCCGATAAGAACCGTGGCAAGTCTGAC
AACGTCCCCTCCGAAGAGGTTGTCAAGAAGATGAAGAACTACTGGCGTCAGCTTCTCAACGCCAAGCTCA
TCACCCAGCGTAAGTTCGATAACCTCACTAAGGCTGAACGTGGTGGCCTCTCTGAGCTCGACAAGGCCGG
CTTCATCAAGCGTCAGCTTGTTGAGACTCGTCAGATCACCAAGCACGTCGCCCAGATTCTCGACTCTCGC
ATGAACACCAAGTACGATGAGAACGACAAGCTCATCCGTGAGGTCAAGGTTATCACTCTCAAGTCTAAGC
TCGTCTCCGACTTCCGTAAGGACTTCCAGTTCTACAAGGTCCGTGAGATCAACAACTACCACCACGCCCA
CGATGCCTACCTCAACGCTGTCGTTGGCACTGCTCTTATCAAGAAGTACCCCAAGCTGGAGTCCGAGTTC
GTCTACGGTGACTACAAGGTCTACGATGTTCGTAAGATGATCGCTAAGTCCGAGCAGGAGATCGGTAAGG
CCACCGCTAAGTACTTCTTCTACTCCAACATCATGAACTTCTTCAAGACCGAGATCACCCTCGCCAACGG
TGAGATCCGTAAGCGTCCCCTCATCGAGACCAACGGTGAGACTGGTGAGATCGTCTGGGACAAGGGTCGT
GACTTCGCCACTGTCCGTAAGGTCCTCTCCATGCCCCAGGTCAACATCGTCAAGAAGACCGAGGTCCAGA
CCGGTGGCTTCTCCAAGGAATCTATCCTCCCCAAGCGTAACTCCGACAAGCTCATCGCTCGCAAGAAGGA
CTGGGACCCCAAGAAGTACGGCGGTTTCGACTCTCCCACTGTCGCTTACTCCGTCCTCGTTGTCGCCAAG
GTCGAGAAGGGTAAGTCTAAGAAGCTCAAGTCCGTCAAGGAGCTCCTCGGCATCACCATCATGGAGCGTT
CCTCCTTCGAGAAGAACCCCATCGACTTCCTCGAGGCCAAGGGTTACAAGGAGGTCAAGAAGGACCTCAT
CATCAAGCTGCCCAAGTACTCCCTCTTCGAGCTTGAGAACGGTCGTAAGCGTATGCTCGCTTCCGCCGGT
GAGCTCCAGAAGGGTAACGAGCTCGCTCTCCCCTCCAAGTACGTCAACTTCCTCTACCTCGCCTCCCACT
ACGAGAAGCTCAAGGGTTCTCCCGAAGACAACGAGCAGAAGCAGCTCTTCGTCGAGCAGCACAAGCACTA
CCTTGATGAGATCATCGAGCAGATCTCCGAGTTCTCCAAGCGTGTCATCCTCGCCGACGCTAACCTCGAT
AAGGTCCTCTCCGCTTACAACAAGCACCGTGACAAGCCCATCCGTGAGCAGGCTGAGAACATCATCCACC
TCTTCACTCTCACCAACCTTGGTGCCCCTGCTGCCTTCAAGTACTTCGACACCACCATCGACCGTAAGCG
TTACACCTCTACCAAGGAGGTCCTCGACGCCACTCTCATCCACCAGTCCATTACCGGTCTCTACGAGACT
CGTATCGACCTCTCTCAGCTCGGTGGTGACTCCCGTGCTGACCCCAAGAAGAAGCGTAAGGTCTGAGCTA
GGGGAATTCCGGACCGGATCCACTTAACGTTACTGAAATCATCAAACAGCTTGACGAATCTGGATATAAG
ATCGTTGGTGTCGATGTCAGCTCCGGAGTTGAGACAAATGGTGTTCAGGATCTCGATAAGATACGTTCAT
TTGTCCAAGCAGCAAAGAGTGCCTTCTAGTGATTTAATAGCTCCATGTCAACAAGAATAAAACGCGTTTC
GGGTTTACCTCTTCCAGATACAGCTCATCTGCAATGCATTAATGCATTGACTGCAACCTAGTAACGGTAC
CACATATTTAAAAAAAGTCTCCTGCCCTCCGTTTCGAACCCGCTCCAATAACAAAATAGCCATTCTGCAC
CTCCATACATTCCTACCTCTATATCAAGCTGATAAATGCTCAAAAAAAAAGCACCGACTCGGTGCCACTT
TTTCAAGTTGATAACGGACTAGCCTTATTTTAACTTGCTATTTCTAGCTCTAAAACTTAGTGAGAATCAT
TTGGCGACTTGTTCTTCTTTACAATGATTTATATACCCTTCAAAAGATAAATCTGAGCAGTCTGATTGGC
TGATGGTTTAGTTGAGCGGGAAGCGTGGGCTTACATAAGTGCCAGGAACATCAAATGCGAAAACCCCGCT
TTGCCGCCTCTGAATCACCCTTAGACGAGGTTCGTATTGTTTGTCTATGTGCTGAGTTTTGGAGTAGTCT
AGAATACGATGAGTAATACTCAATGCATGGAGTCCTTACTTTGTGGTATGTATGTATCTTGGCTATCAAT
TGAGTATCTTTGTGGCTGAGGAGCACGAGTTGGGCGTAATCTGGGTACAAGATATATAACAGACTGGTTG
TTAATCACATTTCAAAAGAAAAAGAAATAATAAAAATAGAAAACTGACTATGATTGAATTAGCTGGGGAT
TGAGAAAGTCCAGGATTTGATCAAAGATGGAGAAGACAAAGAGAATGAAGCAAAAAGCAAAACCCACAGT
TGAATTCTAAAGAGAACTGCAGATTTTGACCTAGTTAACAAGGCACATCATGCTATCACTTCCAACACTC
TTGCTGAGCGCGTTCTGCCTTGCCTTTCTGGTTCTACGAAGTATCCAGTCCCGCCTGCAACGCCGCAGAA
ACGCCAAAAGGTGGGGTTGTCAACCGCCAGCTAGAGCTCCATCGGGATTCTTTGGCATTCCGCCGTTCCT
CGGTGGTCGCAGATAACTCCCTAAATTCCCTGAGCTAACTCTAAGTCGACCATGCCGTTTATGGTTAGCG
CCTCCCAAAAAGGAATGGCCGACTTAGAGTTACCTCTTGACCGACTTTTTCTTTCCTCCCCCTTACATTT
CGTTACCACAACACATTCCTATATCCAAACTCCAGGTACATAACTAGTCGAAATCTCTTTTAAATCTAGT
CAAGAACTAGATACTTAACCTTCATACTGCTTAGAGATAGCCTTTGAAGCTCTTATTTCGCTCTTTGTCT
CACTCTCACCTTCCTCCTCCTCCTCCAATCCTTTTTGCTCGGGACTAGTCCAAGACTAGTCAACGATTAG
TATGCCGAGCATTCGCGATAACGATCTCCGAAAGTCCCCAGAGTACTGTCACTATCTCGAGGCAGTTAAG
GACGGGGAGCTTACGCTGCCGGATTTCAAGATAGTAAGCCGACCCGACTAGCTTTAAGCCTAGTTACTGA
CTAGTCCACAGGACGACAATGGCGTGCCTGATATCCATCCATATGAAGTCTACTGCCGAGTGAAGGGATG
CCTCAAGCGTACAGTGAGTCTACTGCTATACTAGTTTCTGACTAGTTATTAACTAGTTGACAGGTTCCCT
CTGCCAACAGAAACATATTGGTCAAGCACTTGAAGGACAAGAACTCCCACGGCATGGAGTTTACATTGCA
CAATGGACCTCCCACTATGAAGGAACTGATGGAGGCCAAAGGCAAGTCCTATCTAGATTACTTGGTGACT
AGTCCCTGACTAGTCAAGTAGCATGGTATGAAGGCTTGTTTGAAGGCACTGTTCTCCCAACCCCGACTCC
TACCAAGAAGCGCAAGCGAGCTGCGTAAGTTTCTGTGAGTCTAACTAGTGTATTAGCTAATATATAGCAG
CACCAAGTCCAAGGACCACAATACTAAGGGTGTCGAGAATTCGTGAGTTTCTTCTCCCATTTCAACTAGT
CCTTGACTAGTCACTAACTACTTTGCAGCAACGAGGGTGAAGCTGGAAATGATCAGGACAATGGCGAGGG
CCCGTAAGTACAGCCATTCAATGCAGACTAGTTGCTAACTAATCTGTGACTAGTTCAAGTGGTCCGTACG
CCGTGCATACCCCTGTGACTGGTAGGAATTTGAGCAAGCCTGTCTTGCCGCGCGATGAGAAAGGAAAGGC
AAGTTACATTCAGCCCCGTACCTAGGATCAGTGCTAATTTATAACCTCTAGCCACTCTTTATGCAGATCC
GCCGTGAGGGTAGCAAGGCAGCTAAATCAGCTGGTGAGAAAGGAACCATACCCTGCAAGACCTGTCGCAA
CGCAAAGGGCAAAGGTAAGCTATCCAAGCTAGTTTGGGACTAGATTCTAACTAGTCTCAGCACCGTGTGG
TTCAAAGCCATATTGCGAGTTTTGGCGCTTTTTCTCATCGATTGACGAGGCAAAGGGAGCGAGTATGCAA
CCTCGTAAGTCAGACTCAGACAAAGACCAACTAGTTATTGACCAGTCTTCTAGAAGGCTCTGTTGTGGAT
CTTGAGGCCCTGGAGAGTTCCTCCAACAATCCGGAGACAAGCAAGTCCTCGTCGGACTAGTCACTAACTA
GACTCTAACTAGTTGCAGACATGGATAATGCAAAAGAGACAAGCAATGAAGAAAGTGGTAAGACATTTCT
CCTTTGTGGTTCTGGACTAGTCTTTGACTAGTCACAGTCTTAAACAAGGAAAATGAGCATGAAAATGAGG
AGGAAAAGGCTGCTGAGCCCGAGGAAGTGCAGGGTGATGGCAGACATGGTAGGTTAATACCTTGTTAGTT
ATTGCTAGTCACTGACTAGTCAATAACTAGTCTCTGAACACCTTGCAATCACTCCGTTTGCGCAGCTGAA
CAGTGGTGAGGATAATAGTAGTAAGTTATTCTAGCTTCAGAGTTATAGGAGACTAGATACTAACTAGTAT
TAGTTGCAACTAACCTGGATCTCAGAGACTTTGGCCTCAATCTAGAATCTATCTAGTTGTCAACTAGACT
GTGGTATCATTGTCTTTTATTTTCCTAGTCCTGGAACTAGCTTCTAACTAGTCTCCCTAATATGTGGCTG
TCTTGTTTTTTTTTTTTGTTTCCCTACCCGGATATCTAGTCCCCTTCTAGGTTCTGTTAACCTCTCGGGC
TCTGATTTAGTTTAACGCAAACCTGAGATTAGTTTCTAACTAGTCTCTAGGTTTTCTATCCACCTTTAAT
TGTAATAATAAATACAAGCAACGTTTATACGTCAAAAGCATTTATAAACTTTTACCCTAAAGTAGCTTGC
TTGTGTGTTTAGTTTATAATTAGTCTCTTATTAATTTGATGTAGGTAAGCCCGCCACAAATATATATTTT
TAACAAGATACCGTGGAAAAACTTCGTGCTATCACAAAACAGTATACAAAAAATAAGCT
[138 nt withheld, positions 10980-11117]
CCTTTGACGTTGGAGTCCACGTTCTTT
[37 nt withheld, positions 11145-11181]
ACTCTATCTCGGGCTATTCTTTTGATTTATAAGGGATTTTGCCGATTTCGGTCTATTGGTTAAAAAATGA
GCTGATTTAACAAAAATTTAACGCGAATTTTAACAAAATGGGGTGACGATGAGCCGCTCTTGCATCTTTG
TTTGTATTATACTGTCTTTCTTGTTACACATAATTATTCTAGAATGCCCCACCGTTACATACGGGACACA
GCCATTTACATATGCATGTGGATTACGAGCTAACGAGTTCATTCAAATCTCAGAACTATCACATAATCAT
CATTCCCCTATCGTCAAAGACCGTAAGACAAATCCGGTTCATGCACTGAACCCATTCGGGTAGTGAGTCA
TTTACTCAGCACACTCGCGCTGACGCTCGTCGAACACCTTCAATGCCTCCTCGGCAGCCTTGACACCACT
GAGAACCATGGCACCGAAGGTAGGGCCCATGCGGTTAAAGCCATCAATTTCAGACAGCTCCATACCGCCG
ATTATCAAGCCCTTAGTAACCTCGCGGGTGTTCTTGACGATGGCATCCTCGGCCGAGCTCATGTCGAGAC
CACGCATGCCACCTAGCTTGTCGACGCTGCCCATGGACACCAAGCGCTTCGCACAGAAGGCGCCGAATGG
CCCATCGTGACCAGTGGTACTGATGATGACAGGAGCGTTGATAGTGTTGGGGTCCATGCAGGAGTGATCA
TCGTGGTGAAGGGTGACCAGCGTCCAGTTGACGACAACACCAGCAATCTGGGGGTTGCCGTTCTCGGTCG
GACGGGTGATCAAGTCCTCAACAGCGGTAGCATTGAAGAGCTTGACATTGGGGAAGGAGAGAACCTTCGA
CATGAGTGTCGAGGTAAACAGGGAGGCGTGCTTGACGACAACGTAGTTGGGGTTTGCGTCCTCTTCGTAA
GGAACACCCAGCTCGTTCAGGAAGACTTCCGCGGGACGGCGCATGACCATAGCAGAAAAGAGTTGGCCAC
CCAACCAGGCACCGCCACCTATTGCACGTTAGTTCCGGAAAGCTGAGTGCAAGGCAATCCATCATGGACT
ACTGACCAGGAGAGACGCTGGCCTCGACGATAGCAATCTTCAGGTCCGGACGAGCCTTGGCCAAGACGTA
CGCAGTGCTCAGACCGCAGGAACCAGCACCAACAATGACAACGTCACTTTCAGCGTACTTGTCCAGGTCC
TCAAAGTAACGTCTGGTCATGGCACGAGAGACCTGGCTTTCGCGGATAGGGGCGAACTTGAACTCGTCCC
ACTTGCCACCGAAATGGTCCAACAGCTTGGTCTGAGAAGCTCCCTCAACGGGGACGGTCTCAGAAACCAC
GACCTTACCCTTGAGGCCGGTAGCGGCCACAGTGGGTTCGTAGATGGCAGCTGGAGGAGACATGTTTCAA
GTTGCAATGACTATCATCTGTTAGCCATTCCATCAACAGGAAGAACGAGAGAAGGCATGACCCTTTTCGC
TGGTATTATCCAGATCAAGTTTTAGCCGTATAATCTCAGAACGAACCCAGTCCATCGATGCCATGTCCTT
CTAGACTAGGATCCTAGAGTCTAGGGCCCAGCTTAGGGAGGGCATGTGAATGCATCGATGACTGGGAACG
AACACCGGCCCACGCCAAAGACGTTACCTAAGATACCTTGATCATTGTGAGAGTCCAGCCAAAAGTATTC
CATGACTTCCATCGTATGCCCTCTAGAGGGCTAATCGAGGAGTGTATTTACATTGTCGGTTGGTTTGGGA
ACTATAGAAGATGGTCAGTTATTCCAATCACCAAAGGTTTATCGAAGGGAGGAAGACTTGTTCAGTTTCG
TCCGAGGACTTTTGGAATTCAAATCTGAGATAGAGAATTGTGTGGGATGAGAGGAAAAGGAAGAAGATGG
TGGGGTTCAGAAGGAGGGGTTGAGTTAAATAGCATGGGTTGAGTCAACGTGATAAGGGCACTATACCGTA
TAGATCAGCGGCACCCGATTCTATCCGTTCCTTTTGCTCCTCTTTAGCTTTGACCGGTGAGCCGGACAAG
AAACAAGTGAAATCATCCTGACATCGGCGGACGATCTCCTAGCTTTTACATTTCGTTACCAATGGGATCC
CGTAATCAATTGCCCATTGAAAAAGGAAGAGTATGAGTATTCAACATTTCCGTGTCGCCCTTATTCCCTT
TTTTGCGGCATTTTGCCTTCCTGTTTTTGCTCACCCAGAAACGCTGGTGAAAGTAAAAGATGCTGAAGAT
CAGTTGGGTGCACGA
